>Addgene plasmid #212758 | YIp128-ADH-NUbo-E3(63)-mCherry-VSV | addgene full sequence | sequence record 420236 | Addgene NGS Result
TCTTCCGCTTCCTCGCTCACTGACTCGCTGCGCTCGGTCGTTCGGCTGCGGCGAGCGGTATCAGCTCACT
CAAAGGCGGTAATACGGTTATCCACAGAATCAGGGGATAACGCAGGAAAGAACATGTGAGCAAAAGGCCA
GCAAAAGGCCAGGAACCGTAAAAAGGCCGCGTTGCTGGCGTTTTTCCATAGGCTCCGCCCCCCTGACGAG
CATCACAAAAATCGACGCTCAAGTCAGAGGTGGCGAAACCCGACAGGACTATAAAGATACCAGGCGTTTC
CCCCTGGAAGCTCCCTCGTGCGCTCTCCTGTTCCGACCCTGCCGCTTACCGGATACCTGTCCGCCTTTCT
CCCTTCGGGAAGCGTGGCGCTTTCTCATAGCTCACGCTGTAGGTATCTCAGTTCGGTGTAGGTCGTTCGC
TCCAAGCTGGGCTGTGTGCACGAACCCCCCGTTCAGCCCGACCGCTGCGCCTTATCCGGTAACTATCGTC
TTGAGTCCAACCCGGTAAGACACGACTTATCGCCACTGGCAGCAGCCACTGGTAACAGGATTAGCAGAGC
GAGGTATGTAGGCGGTGCTACAGAGTTCTTGAAGTGGTGGCCTAACTACGGCTACACTAGAAGAACAGTA
TTTGGTATCTGCGCTCTGCTGAAGCCAGTTACCTTCGGAAAAAGAGTTGGTAGCTCTTGATCCGGCAAAC
AAACCACCGCTGGTAGCGGTGGTTTTTTTGTTTGCAAGCAGCAGATTACGCGCAGAAAAAAAGGATCTCA
AGAAGATCCTTTGATCTTTTCTACGGGGTCTGACGCTCAGTGGAACGAAAACTCACGTTAAGGGATTTTG
GTCATGAGATTATCAAAAAGGATCTTCACCTAGATCCTTTTAAATTAAAAATGAAGTTTTAAATCAATCT
AAAGTATATATGAGTAAACTTGGTCTGACAGTTACCAATGCTTAATCAGTGAGGCACCTATCTCAGCGAT
CTGTCTATTTCGTTCATCCATAGTTGCCTGACTCCCCGTCGTGTAGATAACTACGATACGGGAGGGCTTA
CCATCTGGCCCCAGTGCTGCAATGATACCGCGAGACCCACGCTCACCGGCTCCAGATTTATCAGCAATAA
ACCAGCCAGCCGGAAGGGCCGAGCGCAGAAGTGGTCCTGCAACTTTATCCGCCTCCATCCAGTCTATTAA
TTGTTGCCGGGAAGCTAGAGTAAGTAGTTCGCCAGTTAATAGTTTGCGCAACGTTGTTGCCATTGCTACA
GGCATCGTGGTGTCACGCTCGTCGTTTGGTATGGCTTCATTCAGCTCCGGTTCCCAACGATCAAGGCGAG
TTACATGATCCCCCATGTTGTGCAAAAAAGCGGTTAGCTCCTTCGGTCCTCCGATCGTTGTCAGAAGTAA
GTTGGCCGCAGTGTTATCACTCATGGTTATGGCAGCACTGCATAATTCTCTTACTGTCATGCCATCCGTA
AGATGCTTTTCTGTGACTGGTGAGTACTCAACCAAGTCATTCTGAGAATAGTGTATGCGGCGACCGAGTT
GCTCTTGCCCGGCGTCAATACGGGATAATACCGCGCCACATAGCAGAACTTTAAAAGTGCTCATCATTGG
AAAACGTTCTTCGGGGCGAAAACTCTCAAGGATCTTACCGCTGTTGAGATCCAGTTCGATGTAACCCACT
CGTGCACCCAACTGATCTTCAGCATCTTTTACTTTCACCAGCGTTTCTGGGTGAGCAAAAACAGGAAGGC
AAAATGCCGCAAAAAAGGGAATAAGGGCGACACGGAAATGTTGAATACTCATACTCTTCCTTTTTCAATA
TTATTGAAGCATTTATCAGGGTTATTGTCTCATGAGCGGATACATATTTGAATGTATTTAGAAAAATAAA
CAAATAGGGGTTCCGCGCACATTTCCCCGAAAAGTGCCACCTGACGTCTAAGAAACCATTATTATCATGA
CATTAACCTATAAAAATAGGCGTATCACGAGGCCAACTGTGGGAATACTCAGGTATCGTAAGATGCAAGA
GTTCGAATCTCTTAGCAACCATTATTTTTTTCCTCAACATAACGAGAACACACAGGGGCGCTATCGCACA
GAATCAAATTCGATGACTGGAAATTTTTTGTTAATTTCAGAGGTCGCCTGACGCATATACCTTTTTCAAC
TGAAAAATTGGGAGAAAAAGGAAAGGTGAGAGCGCCGGAACCGGCTTTTCATATAGAATAGAGAAGCGTT
CATGACTAAATGCTTGCATCACAATACTTGAAGTTGACAATATTATTTAAGGACCTATTGTTTTTTCCAA
TAGGTGGTTAGCAATCGTCTTACTTTCTAACTTTTCTTACCTTTTACATTTCAGCAATATATATATATAT
TTCAAGGATATACCATTCTAATGTCTGCCCCTAAGAAGATCGTCGTTTTGCCAGGTGACCACGTTGGTCA
AGAAATCACAGCCGAAGCCATTAAGGTTCTTAAAGCTATTTCTGATGTTCGTTCCAATGTCAAGTTCGAT
TTCGAAAATCATTTAATTGGTGGTGCTGCTATCGATGCTACAGGTGTTCCACTTCCAGATGAGGCGCTGG
AAGCCTCCAAGAAGGCTGATGCCGTTTTGTTAGGTGCTGTGGGTGGTCCTAAATGGGGTACAGGTAGTGT
TAGACCTGAACAAGGTTTACTAAAAATCCGTAAAGAACTTCAATTGTACGCCAACTTAAGACCATGTAAC
TTTGCATCCGACTCTCTTTTAGACTTATCTCCAATCAAGCCACAATTTGCTAAAGGTACTGACTTCGTTG
TTGTCAGAGAATTAGTGGGAGGTATTTACTTTGGTAAGAGAAAGGAAGACGATGGTGATGGTGTCGCTTG
GGATAGTGAACAATACACCGTTCCAGAAGTGCAAAGAATCACAAGAATGGCCGCTTTCATGGCCCTACAA
CATGAGCCACCATTGCCTATTTGGTCCTTGGATAAAGCTAATGTTTTGGCCTCTTCAAGATTATGGAGAA
AAACTGTGGAGGAAACCATCAAGAACGAATTTCCTACATTGAAGGTTCAACATCAATTGATTGATTCTGC
CGCCATGATCCTAGTTAAGAACCCAACCCACCTAAATGGTATTATAATCACCAGCAACATGTTTGGTGAT
ATCATCTCCGATGAAGCCTCCGTTATCCCAGGTTCCTTGGGTTTGTTGCCATCTGCGTCCTTGGCCTCTT
TGCCAGACAAGAACACCGCATTTGGTTTGTACGAACCATGCCACGGTTCTGCTCCAGATTTGCCAAAGAA
TAAGGTCAACCCTATCGCCACTATCTTGTCTGCTGCAATGATGTTGAAATTGTCATTGAACTTGCCTGAA
GAAGGTAAGGCCATTGAAGATGCAGTTAAAAAGGTTTTGGATGCAGGTATCAGAACTGGTGATTTAGGTG
GTTCCAACAGTACCACCGAAGTCGGTGATGCTGTCGCCGAAGAAGTTAAGAAAATCCTTGCTTAAAAAGA
TTCTCTTTTTTTATGATATTTGTACATAAACTTTATAAATGAAATTCATAATAGAAACGACACGAAATTA
CAAAATGGAATATGTTCATAGGGTAGGCCCTTTCGTCTCGCGCGTTTCGGTGATGACGGTGAAAACCTCT
GACACATGCAGCTCCCGGAGACGGTCACAGCTTGTCTGTAAGCGGATGCCGGGAGCAGACAAGCCCGTCA
GGGCGCGTCAGCGGGTGTTGGCGGGTGTCGGGGCTGGCTTAACTATGCGGCATCAGAGCAGATTGTACTG
AGAGTGCACCATATGCGGTGTGAAATACCGCACAGATGCGTAAGGAGAAAATACCGCATCAGGCGCCATT
CGCCATTCAGGCTGCGCAACTGTTGGGAAGGGCGATCGGTGCGGGCCTCTTCGCTATTACGCCAGCTGGC
GAAAGGGGGATGTGCTGCAAGGCGATTAAGTTGGGTAACGCCAGGGTTTTCCCAGTCACGACGTTGTAAA
ACGACGGCCAGTGAATTCCTTTTGTTGTTTCCGGGTGTACAATATGGACTTCCTCTTTTCTGGCAACCAA
ACCCATACATCGGGATTCCTATAATACCTTCGTTGGTCTCCCTAACATGTAGGTGGCGGAGGGGAGATAT
ACAATAGAACAGATACCAGACAAGACATAATGGGCTAAACAAGACTACACCAATTACACTGCCTCATTGA
TGGTGGTACATAACGAACTAATACTGTAGCCCTAGACTTGATAGCCATCATCATATCGAAGTTTCACTAC
CCTTTTTCCATTTGCCATCTATTGAAGTAATAATAGGCGCATGCAACTTCTTTTCTTTTTTTTTCTTTTC
TCTCTCCCCCGTTGTTGTCTCACCATATCCGCAATGACAAAAAAATGATGGAAGACACTAAAGGAAAAAA
TTAACGACAAAGACAGCACCAACAGATGTCGTTGTTCCAGAGCTGATGAGGGGTATCTCGAAGCACACGA
AACTTTTTCCTTCCTTCATTCACGCACACTACTCTCTAATGAGCAACGGTATACGGCCTTCCTTCCAGTT
ACTTGAATTTGAAATAAAAAAAAGTTTGCTGTCTTGCTATCAAGTATAAATAGACCTGCAATTATTAATC
TTTTGTTTCCTCGTCATTGTTCTCGTTCCCTTTCTTCCTTGTTTCTTTTTCTGCACAATATTTCAAGCTA
TACCAAGCATACAATCAACTCCGGATCAGTATGCAGATTTTCGTCAAGACTTTGACCGGTAAAACCGCAA
CATTGGAAGTTGAATCTTCCGATACCATCGACAACGTTAAGTCGAAAATTCAAGACAAGGAAGGGATCCC
TGGGTCTGGGGCTTACCCATACGATGTTCCTGACTATGCGGGGAATGGTATCCTCTGGCATGAGATGTGG
CATGAAGGCCTGGAAGAGGCATCTCGTTTGTACTTTGGGGAAAGGAACGTGAAAGGCATGTTTGAGGTGC
TGGAGCCCTTGCATGCTATGATGGAACGGGGCCCCCAGACTCTGAAGGAAACATCCTTTAATCAGGCCTA
TGGTCGAGATTTAATGGAGGCCCAAGAGTGGTGCAGGAAGTACATGAAATCAGGGAATGTCAAGGACCTC
CTCCAAGCCTGGGACCTCTATTATCATGTGTTCCGACGAATCTCAAAGACTAGCGAATTGAATCTACTAG
TATCCTCCACCAACAGAGATGTACGACTATCGCAAACTTCGGTACCACCAAATGCACTTGCACTTTCTGC
ACCAGATAGCAACACTGATGAAGACGCGGAAATCCTGGAAGATTCGGTAGATCAATCCGGTACGGCATGC
AGGAGCGAAGAAAGTTCACAAAACGAGGAGGATCACTTCTGCCCTATTTGTAACTCAGATCTCACACAGT
TTCCTGATGAAGAAGAGACCAGAAAGCACGTAGAGGATTGCATACAGAGAGCTGAAAATGCCCAACAACA
TACGAATACGTCAGATGCAGCAGATGACTCCGTAAAAGAAAGCCCTGCCTTTCAAAATAGAATGTTAGTG
TACAAGATATCGCCTAATACAACAGATAATGCAATTAAGGAGTGCCCGATTTGTTTTGAGAATATGGAAC
CCGGTGAGAAAGTTGGGAGACTAGAATGCTTGTGTGTTTTCCATTATAAGTGTATTAAGAACTGGTTTCA
CAAAAGGGCGCAAATGACTGCAGCCCAGAAGGGAAATGGACATGCTTTTGTTAAAAGGAACTTTTGTCCT
TTCCATGATGCCGTATTTTTAATTAACATGGTGAGCAAGGGCGAGGAGGATAACATGGCCATCATCAAGG
AGTTCATGCGCTTCAAGGTGCACATGGAGGGCTCCGTGAACGGCCACGAGTTCGAGATCGAGGGCGAGGG
CGAGGGCCGCCCCTACGAGGGCACCCAGACCGCCAAGCTGAAGGTGACCAAGGGTGGCCCCCTGCCCTTC
GCCTGGGACATCCTGTCCCCTCAGTTCATGTACGGCTCCAAGGCCTACGTGAAGCACCCCGCCGACATCC
CCGACTACTTGAAGCTGTCCTTCCCCGAGGGCTTCAAGTGGGAGCGCGTGATGAACTTCGAGGACGGCGG
CGTGGTGACCGTGACCCAGGACTCCTCCCTGCAGGACGGCGAGTTCATCTACAAGGTGAAGCTGCGCGGC
ACCAACTTCCCCTCCGACGGCCCCGTAATGCAGAAGAAGACCATGGGCTGGGAGGCCTCCTCCGAGCGGA
TGTACCCCGAGGACGGCGCCCTGAAGGGCGAGATCAAGCAGAGGCTGAAGCTGAAGGACGGCGGCCACTA
CGACGCTGAGGTCAAGACCACCTACAAGGCCAAGAAGCCCGTGCAGCTGCCCGGCGCCTACAACGTCAAC
ATCAAGTTGGACATCACCTCCCACAACGAGGACTACACCATCGTGGAACAGTACGAACGCGCCGAGGGCC
GCCACTCCACCGGCGGCATGGACGAGCTGTACAAATTAATTAATTATACTGACATAGAAATGAACAGATT
GGGAAAGTAGCCTGCAGCCAAGCTAATTCCGGGCGAATTTCTTATGATTTATGATTTTTATTATTAAATA
AGTTATAAAAAAAATAAGTGTATACAAATTTTAAAGTGACTCTTAGGTTTTAAAACGAAAATTCTTATTC
TTGAGTAACTCTTTCCTGTAGGTCAGGTTGCTTTCTCAGGTATAGCATGAGGTCGCTCTTATTGACCACA
CCTCTACCGGCATGCAAGCTTGGCGTAATCATGGTCATAGCTGTTTCCTGTGTGAAATTGTTATCCGCTC
ACAATTCCACACAACATACGAGCCGGAAGCATAAAGTGTAAAGCCTGGGGTGCCTAATGAGTGAGCTAAC
TCACATTAATTGCGTTGCGCTCACTGCCCGCTTTCCAGTCGGGAAACCTGTCGTGCCAGCTGCATTAATG
AATCGGCCAACGCGCGGGGAGAGGCGGTTTGCGTATTGGGCGC
Features (pLannotate 1.2.2; 19 found; start..end, strand, type, name):
    183..771     -  rep_origin     ori: high-copy-number ColE1/pMB1/pBR322/pUC origin of replication
    942..1802    -  CDS            AmpR: β-lactamase; bla; confers resistance to ampicillin, carbenicillin, and related antibiotics
   1803..1907    -  promoter       AmpR promoter: bla
   1995..2400    +  promoter       LEU2 promoter: S. cerevisiae LEU2
   2401..3492    +  CDS            LEU2: LEU3_YEAST - Experimental evidence at protein level: Swiss-Prot protein existence level 1. Catalyzes the oxidation of 3-carboxy-2-hydroxy-4- methylpentanoate (3-isopropylmalate) to 3-carboxy-4-methyl-2- oxopentanoate. The product decarboxylates to 4-methyl-2 oxopentanoate. From Saccharomyces cerevisiae (strain ATCC 204508 / S288c) (Baker's yeast).
   3607..3642    +  CDS            rop (fragment): Rop protein, which maintains plasmids at low copy number; rop
   3744..3843    +  misc_feature   bom (fragment): basis of mobility region from pBR322
   3849..4006    -  CDS            lacZα (fragment): LacZα fragment of β-galactosidase; lacZ fragment
   4314..4710    +  promoter       ADH1 promoter: S. cerevisiae ADH1; promoter for alcohol dehydrogenase 1
   4721..4831    +  CDS            ubiquitin (fragment): Saccharomyces cerevisiae ubiquitin
   4844..4872    +  CDS            3xHA (fragment): three tandem HA epitope tags
   4880..5158    +  CDS            FRB*: T2098L mutant of FKBP-rapamycin binding domain of human FRAP binds synthetic ligands such as AP21967
   5168..5758    +  CDS            PIB1 (fragment): PIB1_YEAST - Experimental evidence at protein level: Swiss-Prot protein existence level 1. Functions as an E3 ubiquitin-protein ligase. Binds phospholipid vesicles containing phosphatidylinositol 3-phosphate. From Saccharomyces cerevisiae (strain ATCC 204508 / S288c) (Baker's yeast).
   5768..6475    +  CDS            mCherry: mCherry is a basic (constitutively fluorescent) red fluorescent protein published in 2004, derived from Discosoma sp.. It is reported to be a very rapidly-maturing monomer with low acid sensitivity.
   6543..6730    +  terminator     ADH1 terminator: S. cerevisiae ADH1; transcription terminator for the S. cerevisiae alcohol dehydrogenase 1 (ADH1) gene
   6778..6794    -  protein_bind   lac operator: The lac repressor binds to the lac operator to inhibit transcription in E. coli. This inhibition can be relieved by adding lactose or isopropyl-β-D-thiogalactopyranoside (IPTG). lac repressor encoded by lacI
   6802..6832    -  promoter       lac promoter: promoter for the E. coli lac operon
   6847..6868    -  protein_bind   CAP binding site: CAP binding activates transcription in the presence of cAMP. E. coli catabolite activator protein
   6881..6973    -  CDS            lacI (fragment): lac repressor; lacI; The lac repressor binds to the lac operator to inhibit transcription in E. coli. This inhibition can be relieved by adding lactose or isopropyl-β-D-thiogalactopyranoside (IPTG).
