[The description below was written by a language model from this plasmid's Addgene catalogue record and pLannotate feature annotations shown in this document.]
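Description:
YIp128-ADH-NUbo-E3(63)-mCherry-VSV is a yeast integrative expression plasmid of about 7 kb built on the YIplac128 backbone. It is propagated in E. coli through a high-copy ColE1/pUC-type origin with ampicillin selection (AmpR under its bla promoter). It carries no yeast replication origin, so it can only be maintained in Saccharomyces cerevisiae after chromosomal integration, which is selected by leucine prototrophy through the LEU2 marker and its native promoter. Fragments of lacZα, the lac promoter/operator, lacI, rop and bom are backbone remnants flanking the cloning region and have no role in the yeast cassette.

The payload is a single fusion open reading frame placed between the constitutive S. cerevisiae ADH1 promoter and the ADH1 terminator. According to the feature table, it begins with a fragment of yeast ubiquitin, which corresponds to the N-terminal "NUbo" tag in the catalogue entry. This is followed by a partial HA epitope match, the FRB* domain (the T2098L mutant of the human FRAP rapamycin-binding domain) and a fragment of the yeast E3 ubiquitin ligase Pib1. Together the human FRB* and yeast Pib1 segments appear to make up the engineered "E3(63)" module, consistent with the two species recorded for the insert. mCherry follows as a C-terminal red fluorescent reporter. The VSV epitope listed in the catalogue was not annotated, though it may lie in the short unannotated stretch between mCherry and the terminator.

The construct belongs to the Ubiquiton toolset for inducible, linkage-specific polyubiquitylation. The FRB* domain suggests that the ligase is recruited to a partner protein by rapamycin-type dimerisation, and the "63" presumably refers to K63 linkage, although the record spells out neither point. Its stated purpose is constitutive expression of this ligase fusion in budding yeast.
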