Addgene plasmid #212758: YIp128-ADH-NUbo-E3(63)-mCherry-VSV
Purpose: Constitutive expression of NUbo-E3(63)-mCherry-VSV in budding yeast
Depositing lab: Helle Ulrich. Depositing organization: Institut fuer Molekulare Biologie (IMB Mainz). Publication: Ubiquiton-An inducible, linkage-specific polyubiquitylation tool. Renz C, Asimaki E, Meister C, Albanese V, Petriukov K, Krapoth NC, Wegmann S, Wollscheid HP, Wong RP, Fulzele A, Chen JX, Leon S, Ulrich HD. Mol Cell. 2024 Jan 18;84(2):386-400.e11. doi: 10.1016/j.molcel.2023.11.016. Epub 2023 Dec 15. PubMed 38103558.
Backbone
  Vector backbone: YIplac128
  Vector type: Yeast Expression ; integrative vector
  Selectable markers: LEU2
Growth in bacteria
  Bacterial resistance: Ampicillin, 100 μg/mL
  Growth temperature: 37°C
  Growth strain: Top10
  Copy number: High Copy
Gene/Insert
  Gene/Insert name: E3(63)
  Species: H. sapiens (human), S. cerevisiae (budding yeast)
  Promoter: ADH1
  Tag / fusion protein: NUbo (N terminal on insert); mCherry-VSV (C terminal on insert)
  Cloning method: Restriction Enzyme; 5′ cloning site unknown (unknown if destroyed)
Terms and licenses: Academic/Nonprofit Terms; Industry Terms: Not Available to Industry
Depositor comments: pHU5077
How to cite: YIp128-ADH-NUbo-E3(63)-mCherry-VSV was a gift from Helle Ulrich (Addgene plasmid # 212758 ; http://n2t.net/addgene:212758 ; RRID:Addgene_212758)
